Addgene plasmid #142764: TFORF1253
Purpose: Lentiviral vector for overexpressing transcription factor ORFs with unique 24-bp barcodes. Barcodes facilitate identification of transcription factors in pooled screens.
Depositing lab: Feng Zhang. Depositing organization: Broad Institute. Publication: A transcription factor atlas of directed differentiation. Joung J, Ma S, Tay T, Geiger-Schuller KR, Kirchgatterer PC, Verdine VK, Guo B, Arias-Garcia MA, Allen WE, Singh A, Kuksenko O, Abudayyeh OO, Gootenberg JS, Fu Z, Macrae RK, Buenrostro JD, Regev A, Zhang F. Cell. 2023 Jan 5;186(1):209-229.e26. doi: 10.1016/j.cell.2022.11.026. PubMed 36608654.
Backbone
  Vector backbone: pLX_TRC317
  Backbone manufacturer: Broad Institute Genetic Perturbation Platform
  Backbone size w/o insert (bp): 8264
  Vector type: Mammalian Expression, Lentiviral
  Selectable markers: Puromycin
Growth in bacteria
  Bacterial resistance: Ampicillin, 100 μg/mL
  Growth temperature: 37°C
  Growth strain: NEB Stable
  Copy number: High Copy
Gene/Insert
  Gene/Insert name: TP53
  Species: H. sapiens (human)
  Insert size (bp): 1166
  Entrez Gene: TP53 (a.k.a. BCC7, BMFS5, LFS1, P53, TRP53)
  Promoter: EF1a
  Cloning method: Unknown
  Sequencing primers: 5′ GGGTGGAGACTGAAGTTAGGCCAG; 3′ CACATAGCGTAAAAGGAGCAACATAG
Terms and licenses: Academic/Nonprofit Terms; Industry Terms: Not Available to Industry
Depositor comments: NM_001126118,NM_001276760,NM_001276761,ENST00000610292,ENST00000620739,ENST00000619485 . The transcription factor ORF portion of this plasmid was synthesized by Genewiz. Please test multiple small colonies in case of plasmid recombination. To make this collection available in a timely manner, a portion of this collection was not fully sequenced by Addgene. If an Addgene verified full plasmid sequence is not available, please contact us prior to placing an order to request the full sequence.
How to cite: TFORF1253 was a gift from Feng Zhang (Addgene plasmid # 142764 ; http://n2t.net/addgene:142764 ; RRID:Addgene_142764)
