[The description below was written by a language model from this plasmid's Addgene catalogue record and pLannotate feature annotations shown in this document.]
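Description:
TFORF1253 is a lentiviral mammalian expression plasmid built on the pLX_TRC317 backbone that carries a human TP53 open reading frame as one member of a barcoded transcription factor ORF collection. The sequenced plasmid is about 9.4 kb. In bacteria it is maintained by a high-copy ColE1/pUC-type origin and selected through the β-lactamase (ampicillin resistance) gene. An f1 origin and remnants of a lac/T7/T3 cloning region are also present in the backbone. The depositor warns that the plasmid can recombine.

The viral portion has a third-generation, self-inactivating layout. An RSV promoter drives a truncated HIV-1 5' LTR, followed by the Ψ packaging signal with a partial gag sequence, the Rev response element for Rev-dependent export of genomic RNA, a cPPT/CTS element, and a ΔU3 3' LTR that silences LTR promoter activity after integration. Two expression units lie between the LTRs. An SV40 early promoter drives puromycin N-acetyltransferase for selecting transduced cells. Downstream, the EF-1α promoter drives the TP53 ORF, which is followed by a WPRE to enhance transcript stability and expression. The depositor's listed transcript identifiers indicate that the insert corresponds to a specific TP53 isoform, and the annotation matches only part of the p53 reference, but the record does not describe the isoform further. The unique 24-bp barcode mentioned in the catalogue entry is not annotated as a feature. A short U6 promoter fragment lies between the ORF and the WPRE, but the record does not explain its role.

The construct is meant for overexpressing TP53 in transduced mammalian cells. In pooled screens, the barcode identifies which transcription factor each cell received, as in the associated study of directed differentiation.
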