Features (pLannotate 1.2.2; 31 found; start..end, strand, type, name):
      5..231     +  promoter       RSV promoter: Rous sarcoma virus enhancer/promoter
    232..412     +  LTR            5' LTR (truncated): truncated 5' long terminal repeat (LTR) from HIV-1
    459..584     +  misc_feature   HIV-1 Ψ: packaging signal of human immunodeficiency virus type 1
    568..931     +  CDS            HIV-1 gag (fragment): gag protein from human immunodeficiency virus 1; gag
   1077..1310    +  misc_feature   RRE: The Rev response element (RRE) of HIV-1 allows for Rev-dependent mRNA export from the nucleus to the cytoplasm.
   1687..1713    +  CDS            Rev (fragment): human immunodeficiency virus 1 (HIV-1) Rev protein; rev; enhances nuclear export of unspliced and incompletely spliced viral mRNAs
   1720..1743    +  promoter       SV40 promoter (fragment): SV40 early promoter
   1744..1815    +  promoter       SV40 promoter (fragment): SV40 enhancer and early promoter
   1839..1974    +  rep_origin     SV40 ori: SV40 origin of replication
   2020..2616    +  CDS            PuroR (fragment): puromycin N-acetyltransferase; pac from Streptomyces; confers resistance to puromycin
   2665..2782    +  misc_feature   cPPT/CTS: central polypurine tract and central termination sequence of HIV-1
   2847..2913    +  CDS            small t antigen (fragment): SV40 (simian virus 40) small t antigen
   2920..4098    +  promoter       EF-1α promoter: strong constitutive promoter for human elongation factor EF-1α
   4115..5177    +  CDS            p53 (fragment): human tumor suppressor protein that is often mutated in cancers; Homo sapiens TP53; responds to cellular stresses to regulate the expression of target genes
   5192..5245    +  promoter       U6 promoter (fragment): RNA polymerase III promoter for human U6 snRNA
   5287..5875    +  misc_feature   WPRE: woodchuck hepatitis virus posttranscriptional regulatory element
   5926..5945    +  misc_feature   cPPT/CTS (fragment): central polypurine tract and central termination sequence of HIV-1
   5947..6180    +  LTR            3' LTR (ΔU3): self-inactivating 3' long terminal repeat (LTR) from HIV-1
   6258..6379    +  polyA_signal   SV40 poly(A) signal: SV40 polyadenylation signal
   6419..6554    +  rep_origin     SV40 ori: SV40 origin of replication
   6575..6593    -  promoter       T7 promoter: promoter for bacteriophage T7 RNA polymerase
   6601..6756    +  CDS            lacZα (fragment): LacZα fragment of β-galactosidase; lacZ fragment
   6761..7189    +  rep_origin     f1 ori (sequence partly withheld): f1 bacteriophage origin of replication; arrow indicates direction of (+) strand synthesis
   7242..7346    +  promoter       AmpR promoter: bla
   7347..8207    +  CDS            AmpR: β-lactamase; bla; confers resistance to ampicillin, carbenicillin, and related antibiotics
   8378..8966    +  rep_origin     ori: high-copy-number ColE1/pMB1/pBR322/pUC origin of replication
   9149..9241    +  CDS            lacI (fragment): lac repressor; lacI; The lac repressor binds to the lac operator to inhibit transcription in E. coli. This inhibition can be relieved by adding lactose or isopropyl-β-D-thiogalactopyranoside (IPTG).
   9254..9275    +  protein_bind   CAP binding site: CAP binding activates transcription in the presence of cAMP. E. coli catabolite activator protein
   9290..9320    +  promoter       lac promoter: promoter for the E. coli lac operon
   9328..9344    +  protein_bind   lac operator: The lac repressor binds to the lac operator to inhibit transcription in E. coli. This inhibition can be relieved by adding lactose or isopropyl-β-D-thiogalactopyranoside (IPTG). lac repressor encoded by lacI
   9389..9407    +  promoter       T3 promoter: promoter for bacteriophage T3 RNA polymerase
>Addgene plasmid #142764 | TFORF1253 | addgene full sequence | sequence record 395833 | Addgene NGS Result
TTAATGTAGTCTTATGCAATACTCTTGTAGTCTTGCAACATGGTAACGATGAGTTAGCAACATGCCTTAC
AAGGAGAGAAAAAGCACCGTGCATGCCGATTGGTGGAAGTAAGGTGGTACGATCGTGCCTTATTAGGAAG
GCAACAGACGGGTCTGACATGGATTGGACGAACCACTGAATTGCCGCATTGCAGAGATATTGTATTTAAG
TGCCTAGCTCGATACATAAACGGGTCTCTCTGGTTAGACCAGATCTGAGCCTGGGAGCTCTCTGGCTAAC
TAGGGAACCCACTGCTTAAGCCTCAATAAAGCTTGCCTTGAGTGCTTCAAGTAGTGTGTGCCCGTCTGTT
GTGTGACTCTGGTAACTAGAGATCCCTCAGACCCTTTTAGTCAGTGTGGAAAATCTCTAGCAGTGGCGCC
CGAACAGGGACTTGAAAGCGAAAGGGAAACCAGAGGAGCTCTCTCGACGCAGGACTCGGCTTGCTGAAGC
GCGCACGGCAAGAGGCGAGGGGCGGCGACTGGTGAGTACGCCAAAAATTTTGACTAGCGGAGGCTAGAAG
GAGAGAGATGGGTGCGAGAGCGTCAGTATTAAGCGGGGGAGAATTAGATCGCGATGGGAAAAAATTCGGT
TAAGGCCAGGGGGAAAGAAAAAATATAAATTAAAACATATAGTATGGGCAAGCAGGGAGCTAGAACGATT
CGCAGTTAATCCTGGCCTGTTAGAAACATCAGAAGGCTGTAGACAAATACTGGGACAGCTACAACCATCC
CTTCAGACAGGATCAGAAGAACTTAGATCATTATATAATACAGTAGCAACCCTCTATTGTGTGCATCAAA
GGATAGAGATAAAAGACACCAAGGAAGCTTTAGACAAGATAGAGGAAGAGCAAAACAAAAGTAAGACCAC
CGCACAGCAAGCGGCCGCTGATCTTCAGACCTGGAGGAGGAGATATGAGGGACAATTGGAGAAGTGAATT
ATATAAATATAAAGTAGTAAAAATTGAACCATTAGGAGTAGCACCCACCAAGGCAAAGAGAAGAGTGGTG
CAGAGAGAAAAAAGAGCAGTGGGAATAGGAGCTTTGTTCCTTGGGTTCTTGGGAGCAGCAGGAAGCACTA
TGGGCGCAGCGTCAATGACGCTGACGGTACAGGCCAGACAATTATTGTCTGGTATAGTGCAGCAGCAGAA
CAATTTGCTGAGGGCTATTGAGGCGCAACAGCATCTGTTGCAACTCACAGTCTGGGGCATCAAGCAGCTC
CAGGCAAGAATCCTGGCTGTGGAAAGATACCTAAAGGATCAACAGCTCCTGGGGATTTGGGGTTGCTCTG
GAAAACTCATTTGCACCACTGCTGTGCCTTGGAATGCTAGTTGGAGTAATAAATCTCTGGAACAGATTTG
GAATCACACGACCTGGATGGAGTGGGACAGAGAAATTAACAATTACACAAGCTTAATACACTCCTTAATT
GAAGAATCGCAAAACCAGCAAGAAAAGAATGAACAAGAATTATTGGAATTAGATAAATGGGCAAGTTTGT
GGAATTGGTTTAACATAACAAATTGGCTGTGGTATATAAAATTATTCATAATGATAGTAGGAGGCTTGGT
AGGTTTAAGAATAGTTTTTGCTGTACTTTCTATAGTGAATAGAGTTAGGCAGGGATATTCACCATTATCG
TTTCAGACCCACCTCCCAACCCCGAGGGGACCCATGCATTGCATCTCAATTAGTCAGCAACCAGGTGTGG
AAAGTCCCCAGGCTCCCCAGCAGGCAGAAGTATGCAAAGCATGCGTCTCAATTAGTCAGCAACCATAGTC
CCGCCCCTAACTCCGCCCATCCCGCCCCTAACTCCGCCCAGTTCCGCCCATTCTCCGCCCCATGGCTGAC
TAATTTTTTTTATTTATGCAGAGGCCGAGGCCGCCTCGGCCTCTGAGCTATTCCAGAAGTAGTGAGGAGG
CTTTTTTGGAGGCCTAGGCTTTTGCAAAAAGCTTTCTAGAGGTACCACCGGAGCTTACCATGACCGAGTA
CAAGCCCACGGTGCGCCTCGCCACCCGCGACGACGTCCCCAGGGCCGTACGCACCCTCGCCGCCGCGTTC
GCCGACTACCCCGCCACGCGCCACACCGTCGATCCGGACCGCCACATCGAGCGGGTCACCGAGCTGCAAG
AACTCTTCCTCACGCGCGTCGGGCTCGACATCGGCAAGGTGTGGGTCGCGGACGACGGCGCCGCCGTGGC
GGTCTGGACCACGCCGGAGAGCGTCGAAGCGGGGGCGGTGTTCGCCGAGATCGGCCCGCGCATGGCCGAG
TTGAGCGGTTCCCGGCTGGCCGCGCAGCAACAGATGGAAGGCCTCCTGGCGCCGCACCGGCCCAAGGAGC
CCGCGTGGTTCCTGGCCACCGTCGGCGTCTCGCCCGACCACCAGGGCAAGGGTCTGGGCAGCGCCGTCGT
GCTCCCCGGAGTGGAGGCGGCCGAGCGCGCCGGGGTGCCCGCCTTCCTGGAGACCTCCGCGCCCCGCAAC
CTCCCCTTCTACGAGCGGCTCGGCTTCACCGTCACCGCCGACGTCGAGGTGCCCGAAGGACCGCGCACCT
GGTGCATGACCCGCAAGCCCGGTGCCAGTTAACGAATTCTAGATCTTGAGACAAATGGCAGTATTCATCC
ACAATTTTAAAAGAAAAGGGGGGATTGGGGGGTACAGTGCAGGGGAAAGAATAGTAGACATAATAGCAAC
AGACATACAAACTAAAGAATTACAAAAACAAATTACAAAAATTCAAAATTTTCGGGTTTATTACAGGGAC
AGCAGAGATCCACTTTGGCGCCGGCTCGAGGCCTGCAGGTGCAAAGATGGATAAAGTTTTAAACAGAGAG
GAATCTTTGCAGCTAATGGACCTTCTAGGTCTTGAAAGGAGTGGGAATTGGCTCCGGTGCCCGTCAGTGG
GCAGAGCGCACATCGCCCACAGTCCCCGAGAAGTTGGGGGGAGGGGTCGGCAATTGAACCGGTGCCTAGA
GAAGGTGGCGCGGGGTAAACTGGGAAAGTGATGTCGTGTACTGGCTCCGCCTTTTTCCCGAGGGTGGGGG
AGAACCGTATATAAGTGCAGTAGTCGCCGTGAACGTTCTTTTTCGCAACGGGTTTGCCGCCAGAACACAG
GTAAGTGCCGTGTGTGGTTCCCGCGGGCCTGGCCTCTTTACGGGTTATGGCCCTTGCGTGCCTTGAATTA
CTTCCACCTGGCTGCAGTACGTGATTCTTGATCCCGAGCTTCGGGTTGGAAGTGGGTGGGAGAGTTCGAG
GCCTTGCGCTTAAGGAGCCCCTTCGCCTCGTGCTTGAGTTGAGGCCTGGCCTGGGCGCTGGGGCCGCCGC
GTGCGAATCTGGTGGCACCTTCGCGCCTGTCTCGCTGCTTTCGATAAGTCTCTAGCCATTTAAAATTTTT
GATGACCTGCTGCGACGCTTTTTTTCTGGCAAGATAGTCTTGTAAATGCGGGCCAAGATCTGCACACTGG
TATTTCGGTTTTTGGGGCCGCGGGCGGCGACGGGGCCCGTGCGTCCCAGCGCACATGTTCGGCGAGGCGG
GGCCTGCGAGCGCGGCCACCGAGAATCGGACGGGGGTAGTCTCAAGCTGGCCGGCCTGCTCTGGTGCCTG
GCCTCGCGCCGCCGTGTATCGCCCCGCCCTGGGCGGCAAGGCTGGCCCGGTCGGCACCAGTTGCGTGAGC
GGAAAGATGGCCGCTTCCCGGCCCTGCTGCAGGGAGCTCAAAATGGAGGACGCGGCGCTCGGGAGAGCGG
GCGGGTGAGTCACCCACACAAAGGAAAAGGGCCTTTCCGTCCTCAGCCGTCGCTTCATGTGACTCCACGG
AGTACCGGGCGCCGTCCAGGCACCTCGATTAGTTCTCGAGCTTTTGGAGTACGTCGTCTTTAGGTTGGGG
GGAGGGGTTTTATGCGATGGAGTTTCCCCACACTGAGTGGGTGGAGACTGAAGTTAGGCCAGCTTGGCAC
TTGATGTAATTCTCCTTGGAATTTGCCCTTTTTGAGTTTGGATCTTGGTTCATTCTCAAGCCTCAGACAG
TGGTTCAAAGTTTTTTTCTTCCATTTCAGGTGTCGTGAGGCTAGCACCGCCACCATGGATGATTTGATGC
TGTCCCCGGACGATATTGAACAATGGTTCACTGAAGACCCAGGTCCAGATGAAGCTCCCAGAATGCCAGA
GGCTGCTCCCCCCGTGGCCCCTGCACCAGCAGCTCCTACACCGGCGGCCCCTGCACCAGCCCCCTCCTGG
CCCCTGTCATCTTCTGTCCCTTCCCAGAAAACCTACCAGGGCAGCTACGGTTTCCGTCTGGGCTTCTTGC
ATTCTGGGACAGCCAAGTCTGTGACTTGCACGTACTCCCCTGCCCTCAACAAGATGTTTTGCCAACTGGC
CAAGACCTGCCCTGTGCAGCTGTGGGTTGATTCCACACCCCCGCCCGGCACCCGCGTCCGCGCCATGGCC
ATCTACAAGCAGTCACAGCACATGACGGAGGTTGTGAGGCGCTGCCCCCACCATGAGCGCTGCTCAGATA
GCGATGGTCTGGCCCCTCCTCAGCATCTTATCCGAGTGGAAGGAAATTTGCGTGTGGAGTATTTGGATGA
CAGAAACACTTTTCGACATAGTGTGGTGGTGCCCTATGAGCCGCCTGAGGTTGGCTCTGACTGTACCACC
ATCCACTACAACTACATGTGTAACAGTTCCTGCATGGGCGGCATGAACCGGAGGCCCATCCTCACCATCA
TCACACTGGAAGACTCCAGTGGTAATCTACTGGGACGGAACAGCTTTGAGGTGCGTGTTTGTGCCTGTCC
TGGGAGAGACCGGCGCACAGAGGAAGAGAATCTCCGCAAGAAAGGGGAGCCTCACCACGAGCTGCCCCCA
GGGAGCACTAAGCGAGCACTGCCCAACAACACCAGCTCCTCTCCCCAGCCAAAGAAGAAACCACTGGATG
GAGAATATTTCACCCTTCAGATCCGTGGGCGTGAGCGCTTCGAGATGTTCCGAGAGCTGAATGAGGCCTT
GGAACTCAAGGATGCCCAGGCTGGGAAGGAGCCAGGGGGGAGCAGGGCTCACTCCAGCCACCTGAAGTCC
AAAAAGGGTCAGTCTACCTCCCGCCATAAAAAACTCATGTTCAAGACAGAAGGGCCTGACTCAGACTAGT
AATGAACTAGTCCGTAACTTGAAAGTATTTCGATTTCTTGGCTTTATATATCTTGTGGAAAGGACGATGG
TACGGGATGCGACGACCCGGAACGCGTTAAGTCGACAATCAACCTCTGGATTACAAAATTTGTGAAAGAT
TGACTGGTATTCTTAACTATGTTGCTCCTTTTACGCTATGTGGATACGCTGCTTTAATGCCTTTGTATCA
TGCTATTGCTTCCCGTATGGCTTTCATTTTCTCCTCCTTGTATAAATCCTGGTTGCTGTCTCTTTATGAG
GAGTTGTGGCCCGTTGTCAGGCAACGTGGCGTGGTGTGCACTGTGTTTGCTGACGCAACCCCCACTGGTT
GGGGCATTGCCACCACCTGTCAGCTCCTTTCCGGGACTTTCGCTTTCCCCCTCCCTATTGCCACGGCGGA
ACTCATCGCCGCCTGCCTTGCCCGCTGCTGGACAGGGGCTCGGCTGTTGGGCACTGACAATTCCGTGGTG
TTGTCGGGGAAATCATCGTCCTTTCCTTGGCTGCTCGCCTGTGTTGCCACCTGGATTCTGCGCGGGACGT
CCTTCTGCTACGTCCCTTCGGCCCTCAATCCAGCGGACCTTCCTTCCCGCGGCCTGCTGCCGGCTCTGCG
GCCTCTTCCGCGTCTTCGCCTTCGCCCTCAGACGAGTCGGATCTCCCTTTGGGCCGCCTCCCCGCGTCGA
CTTTAAGACCAATGACTTACAAGGCAGCTGTAGATCTTAGCCACTTTTTAAAAGAAAAGGGGGGACTGGA
AGGGCTAATTCACTCCCAACGAAGACAAGATCTGCTTTTTGCTTGTACTGGGTCTCTCTGGTTAGACCAG
ATCTGAGCCTGGGAGCTCTCTGGCTAACTAGGGAACCCACTGCTTAAGCCTCAATAAAGCTTGCCTTGAG
TGCTTCAAGTAGTGTGTGCCCGTCTGTTGTGTGACTCTGGTAACTAGAGATCCCTCAGACCCTTTTAGTC
AGTGTGGAAAATCTCTAGCAGTACGTATAGTAGTTCATGTCATCTTATTATTCAGTATTTATAACTTGCA
AAGAAATGAATATCAGAGAGTGAGAGGAACTTGTTTATTGCAGCTTATAATGGTTACAAATAAAGCAATA
GCATCACAAATTTCACAAATAAAGCATTTTTTTCACTGCATTCTAGTTGTGGTTTGTCCAAACTCATCAA
TGTATCTTATCATGTCTGGCTCTAGCTATCCCGCCCCTAACTCCGCCCATCCCGCCCCTAACTCCGCCCA
GTTCCGCCCATTCTCCGCCCCATGGCTGACTAATTTTTTTTATTTATGCAGAGGCCGAGGCCGCCTCGGC
CTCTGAGCTATTCCAGAAGTAGTGAGGAGGCTTTTTTGGAGGCCTAGGGACGTACCCAATTCGCCCTATA
GTGAGTCGTATTACGCGCGCTCACTGGCCGTCGTTTTACAACGTCGTGACTGGGAAAACCCTGGCGTTAC
CCAACTTAATCGCCTTGCAGCACATCCCCCTTTCGCCAGCTGGCGTAATAGCGAAGAGGCCCGCACCGAT
CGCCCTTCCCAACAGTTGCGCAGCCTGAATGGCGAATGGG
[124 nt withheld, positions 6761-6884]
C
[91 nt withheld, positions 6886-6976]
A
[49 nt withheld, positions 6978-7026]
CCTTTGACGTTGGAGTCCACGTTCTTT
[37 nt withheld, positions 7054-7090]
ACCCTATCTCGGTCTATTCTTTTGATTTATAAGGGATTTTGCCGATTTCGGCCTATTGGTTAAAAAATGA
GCTGATTTAACAAAAATTTAACGCGAATTTTAACAAAATATTAACGCTTACAATTTAGGTGGCACTTTTC
GGGGAAATGTGCGCGGAACCCCTATTTGTTTATTTTTCTAAATACATTCAAATATGTATCCGCTCATGAG
ACAATAACCCTGATAAATGCTTCAATAATATTGAAAAAGGAAGAGTATGAGTATTCAACATTTCCGTGTC
GCCCTTATTCCCTTTTTTGCGGCATTTTGCCTTCCTGTTTTTGCTCACCCAGAAACGCTGGTGAAAGTAA
AAGATGCTGAAGATCAGTTGGGTGCACGAGTGGGTTACATCGAACTGGATCTCAACAGCGGTAAGATCCT
TGAGAGTTTTCGCCCCGAAGAACGTTTTCCAATGATGAGCACTTTTAAAGTTCTGCTATGTGGCGCGGTA
TTATCCCGTATTGACGCCGGGCAAGAGCAACTCGGTCGCCGCATACACTATTCTCAGAATGACTTGGTTG
AGTACTCACCAGTCACAGAAAAGCATCTTACGGATGGCATGACAGTAAGAGAATTATGCAGTGCTGCCAT
AACCATGAGTGATAACACTGCGGCCAACTTACTTCTGACAACGATCGGAGGACCGAAGGAGCTAACCGCT
TTTTTGCACAACATGGGGGATCATGTAACTCGCCTTGATCGTTGGGAACCGGAGCTGAATGAAGCCATAC
CAAACGACGAGCGTGACACCACGATGCCTGTAGCAATGGCAACAACGTTGCGCAAACTATTAACTGGCGA
ACTACTTACTCTAGCTTCCCGGCAACAATTAATAGACTGGATGGAGGCGGATAAAGTTGCAGGACCACTT
CTGCGCTCGGCCCTTCCGGCTGGCTGGTTTATTGCTGATAAATCTGGAGCCGGTGAGCGTGGGTCTCGCG
GTATCATTGCAGCACTGGGGCCAGATGGTAAGCCCTCCCGTATCGTAGTTATCTACACGACGGGGAGTCA
GGCAACTATGGATGAACGAAATAGACAGATCGCTGAGATAGGTGCCTCACTGATTAAGCATTGGTAACTG
TCAGACCAAGTTTACTCATATATACTTTAGATTGATTTAAAACTTCATTTTTAATTTAAAAGGATCTAGG
TGAAGATCCTTTTTGATAATCTCATGACCAAAATCCCTTAACGTGAGTTTTCGTTCCACTGAGCGTCAGA
CCCCGTAGAAAAGATCAAAGGATCTTCTTGAGATCCTTTTTTTCTGCGCGTAATCTGCTGCTTGCAAACA
AAAAAACCACCGCTACCAGCGGTGGTTTGTTTGCCGGATCAAGAGCTACCAACTCTTTTTCCGAAGGTAA
CTGGCTTCAGCAGAGCGCAGATACCAAATACTGTTCTTCTAGTGTAGCCGTAGTTAGGCCACCACTTCAA
GAACTCTGTAGCACCGCCTACATACCTCGCTCTGCTAATCCTGTTACCAGTGGCTGCTGCCAGTGGCGAT
AAGTCGTGTCTTACCGGGTTGGACTCAAGACGATAGTTACCGGATAAGGCGCAGCGGTCGGGCTGAACGG
GGGGTTCGTGCACACAGCCCAGCTTGGAGCGAACGACCTACACCGAACTGAGATACCTACAGCGTGAGCT
ATGAGAAAGCGCCACGCTTCCCGAAGGGAGAAAGGCGGACAGGTATCCGGTAAGCGGCAGGGTCGGAACA
GGAGAGCGCACGAGGGAGCTTCCAGGGGGAAACGCCTGGTATCTTTATAGTCCTGTCGGGTTTCGCCACC
TCTGACTTGAGCGTCGATTTTTGTGATGCTCGTCAGGGGGGCGGAGCCTATGGAAAAACGCCAGCAACGC
GGCCTTTTTACGGTTCCTGGCCTTTTGCTGGCCTTTTGCTCACATGTTCTTTCCTGCGTTATCCCCTGAT
TCTGTGGATAACCGTATTACCGCCTTTGAGTGAGCTGATACCGCTCGCCGCAGCCGAACGACCGAGCGCA
GCGAGTCAGTGAGCGAGGAAGCGGAAGAGCGCCCAATACGCAAACCGCCTCTCCCCGCGCGTTGGCCGAT
TCATTAATGCAGCTGGCACGACAGGTTTCCCGACTGGAAAGCGGGCAGTGAGCGCAACGCAATTAATGTG
AGTTAGCTCACTCATTAGGCACCCCAGGCTTTACACTTTATGCTTCCGGCTCGTATGTTGTGTGGAATTG
TGAGCGGATAACAATTTCACACAGGAAACAGCTATGACCATGATTACGCCAAGCGCGCAATTAACCCTCA
CTAAAGGGAACAAAAGCTGGAGCTGCAAGC
