>Addgene plasmid #142764 | TFORF1253 | depositor partial sequence | sequence record 280430 | Insert
ACCGCCACCATGGATGATTTGATGCTGTCCCCGGACGATATTGAACAATGGTTCACTGAAGACCCAGGTC
CAGATGAAGCTCCCAGAATGCCAGAGGCTGCTCCCCCCGTGGCCCCTGCACCAGCAGCTCCTACACCGGC
GGCCCCTGCACCAGCCCCCTCCTGGCCCCTGTCATCTTCTGTCCCTTCCCAGAAAACCTACCAGGGCAGC
TACGGTTTCCGTCTGGGCTTCTTGCATTCTGGGACAGCCAAGTCTGTGACTTGCACGTACTCCCCTGCCC
TCAACAAGATGTTTTGCCAACTGGCCAAGACCTGCCCTGTGCAGCTGTGGGTTGATTCCACACCCCCGCC
CGGCACCCGCGTCCGCGCCATGGCCATCTACAAGCAGTCACAGCACATGACGGAGGTTGTGAGGCGCTGC
CCCCACCATGAGCGCTGCTCAGATAGCGATGGTCTGGCCCCTCCTCAGCATCTTATCCGAGTGGAAGGAA
ATTTGCGTGTGGAGTATTTGGATGACAGAAACACTTTTCGACATAGTGTGGTGGTGCCCTATGAGCCGCC
TGAGGTTGGCTCTGACTGTACCACCATCCACTACAACTACATGTGTAACAGTTCCTGCATGGGCGGCATG
AACCGGAGGCCCATCCTCACCATCATCACACTGGAAGACTCCAGTGGTAATCTACTGGGACGGAACAGCT
TTGAGGTGCGTGTTTGTGCCTGTCCTGGGAGAGACCGGCGCACAGAGGAAGAGAATCTCCGCAAGAAAGG
GGAGCCTCACCACGAGCTGCCCCCAGGGAGCACTAAGCGAGCACTGCCCAACAACACCAGCTCCTCTCCC
CAGCCAAAGAAGAAACCACTGGATGGAGAATATTTCACCCTTCAGATCCGTGGGCGTGAGCGCTTCGAGA
TGTTCCGAGAGCTGAATGAGGCCTTGGAACTCAAGGATGCCCAGGCTGGGAAGGAGCCAGGGGGGAGCAG
GGCTCACTCCAGCCACCTGAAGTCCAAAAAGGGTCAGTCTACCTCCCGCCATAAAAAACTCATGTTCAAG
ACAGAAGGGCCTGACTCAGACTAGTAATGAACTAGTCCGTAACTTGAAAGTATTTCGATTTCTTGGCTTT
ATATATCTTGTGGAAAGGACGATGGTACGGGATGCGACGACCCGGA
