>Addgene plasmid #142764 | TFORF1253 | depositor partial sequence | sequence record 280431 | Barcode
TGGTACGGGATGCGACGACCCGGA
